>Addgene plasmid #187967 | RPL13-ECFP-SNAP | addgene full sequence | sequence record 371400 | Addgene NGS Result
GACGGATCGGGAGATCTCCCGATCCCCTATGGTGCACTCTCAGTACAATCTGCTCTGATGCCGCATAGTT
AAGCCAGTATCTGCTCCCTGCTTGTGTGTTGGAGGTCGCTGAGTAGTGCGCGAGCAAAATTTAAGCTACA
ACAAGGCAAGGCTTGACCGACAATTGCATGAAGAATCTGCTTAGGGTTAGGCGTTTTGCGCTGCTTCGCG
ATGTACGGGCCAGATATACGCGTTGACATTGATTATTGACTAGTTATTAATAGTAATCAATTACGGGGTC
ATTAGTTCATAGCCCATATATGGAGTTCCGCGTTACATAACTTACGGTAAATGGCCCGCCTGGCTGACCG
CCCAACGACCCCCGCCCATTGACGTCAATAATGACGTATGTTCCCATAGTAACGCCAATAGGGACTTTCC
ATTGACGTCAATGGGTGGAGTATTTACGGTAAACTGCCCACTTGGCAGTACATCAAGTGTATCATATGCC
AAGTACGCCCCCTATTGACGTCAATGACGGTAAATGGCCCGCCTGGCATTATGCCCAGTACATGACCTTA
TGGGACTTTCCTACTTGGCAGTACATCTACGTATTAGTCATCGCTATTACCATGGTGATGCGGTTTTGGC
AGTACATCAATGGGCGTGGATAGCGGTTTGACTCACGGGGATTTCCAAGTCTCCACCCCATTGACGTCAA
TGGGAGTTTGTTTTGGCACCAAAATCAACGGGACTTTCCAAAATGTCGTAACAACTCCGCCCCATTGACG
CAAATGGGCGGTAGGCGTGTACGGTGGGAGGTCTATATAAGCAGAGCTCTCTGGCTAACTAGAGAACCCA
CTGCTTACTGGCTTATCGAAATTAATACGACTCACTATAGGGAGACCCAAGCTTGGTACCGAGCTCGGAT
CGTCGCTAGCACC
[633 nt withheld, positions 924-1556]
GCTAGCATGGTGAGCAAGGGCGAGGAGCTGTTCACCGGGGTGGTGCCCATCCTGGTCGAGCTGGACGGCG
ACGTAAACGGCCACAAGTTCAGCGTGTCCGGCGAGGGCGAGGGCGATGCCACCTACGGCAAGCTGACCCT
GAAGTTCATCTGCACCACCGGCAAGCTGCCCGTGCCCTGGCCCACCCTCGTGACCACCCTGACCTGGGGC
GTGCAGTGCTTCAGCCGCTACCCCGACCACATGAAGCAGCACGACTTCTTCAAGTCCGCCATGCCCGAAG
GCTACGTCCAGGAGCGCACCATCTTCTTCAAGGACGACGGCAACTACAAGACCCGCGCCGAGGTGAAGTT
CGAGGGCGACACCCTGGTGAACCGCATCGAGCTGAAGGGCATCGACTTCAAGGAGGACGGCAACATCCTG
GGGCACAAGCTGGAGTACAACTACATCAGCCACAACGTCTATATCACCGCCGACAAGCAGAAGAACGGCA
TCAAGGCCAACTTCAAGATCCGCCACAACATCGAGGACGGCAGCGTGCAGCTCGCCGACCACTACCAGCA
GAACACCCCCATCGGCGACGGCCCCGTGCTGCTGCCCGACAACCACTACCTGAGCACCCAGTCCAAGCTG
AGCAAAGACCCCAACGAGAAGCGCGATCACATGGTCCTGCTGGAGTTCGTGACCGCCGCCGGGATCACTC
TCGGCATGGACGAGCTGTACAAGTCCGGACTCAGATCTCGAGCTCAAGCTTCGAATTCTGCAGGTACCGG
TGAATTCACCATGGACAAAGACTGCGAAATGAAGCGCACCACCCTGGATAGCCCTCTGGGCAAGCTGGAA
CTGTCTGGGTGCGAACAGGGCCTGCACCGTATCATCTTCCTGGGCAAAGGAACATCTGCCGCCGACGCCG
TGGAAGTGCCTGCCCCAGCCGCCGTGCTGGGCGGACCAGAGCCACTGATGCAGGCCACCGCCTGGCTCAA
CGCCTACTTTCACCAGCCTGAGGCCATCGAGGAGTTCCCTGTGCCAGCCCTGCACCACCCAGTGTTCCAG
CAGGAGAGCTTTACCCGCCAGGTGCTGTGGAAACTGCTGAAAGTGGTGAAGTTCGGAGAGGTCATCAGCT
ACAGCCACCTGGCCGCCCTGGCCGGCAATCCCGCCGCCACCGCCGCCGTGAAAACCGCCCTGAGCGGAAA
TCCCGTGCCCATTCTGATCCCCTGCCACCGGGTGGTGCAGGGCGACCTGGACGTGGGGGGCTACGAGGGC
GGGCTCGCCGTGAAAGAGTGGCTGCTGGCCCACGAGGGCCACAGACTGGGCAAGCCTGGGCTGGGTCCTG
CAGGCGGATCCGCGTTTAAACTCGAGGTTAATTAATGAGCGGCCGCATAGATAACTGATCCAGTGTGCTG
GAATTAATTCGCTGTCTGCGAGGGCCAGCTGTTGGGGTGAGTACTCCCTCTCAAAAGCGGGCATGACTTC
TGCGCTAAGATTGTCAGTTTCCAAAAACGAGGAGGATTTGATATTCACCTGGCCCGCGGTGATGCCTTTG
AGGGTGGCCGCGTCCATCTGGTCAGAAAAGACAATCTTTTTGTTGTCAAGCTTGAGGTGTGGCAGGCTTG
AGATCTGGCCATACACTTGAGTGACAATGACATCCACTTTGCCTTTCTCTCCACAGGTGTCCACTCCCAG
GTCCAACTGCAGGTCGAGCATGCATCTAGGGCGGCCAATTCCGCCCCTCTCCCCCCCCCCCCTCTCCCTC
CCCCCCCCCTAACGTTACTGGCCGAAGCCGCTTGGAATAAGGCCGGTGTGCGTTTGTCTATATGTTATTT
TCCACCATATTGCCGTCTTTTGGCAATGTGAGGGCCCGGAAACCTGGCCCTGTCTTCTTGACGAGCATTC
CTAGGGGTCTTTCCCCTCTCGCCAAAGGAATGCAAGGTCTGTTGAATGTCGTGAAGGAAGCAGTTCCTCT
GGAAGCTTCTTGAAGACAAACAACGTCTGTAGCGACCCTTTGCAGGCAGCGGAACCCCCCACCTGGCGAC
AGGTGCCTCTGCGGCCAAAAGCCACGTGTATAAGATACACCTGCAAAGGCGGCACAACCCCAGTGCCACG
TTGTGAGTTGGATAGTTGTGGAAAGAGTCAAATGGCTCTCCTCAAGCGTATTCAACAAGGGGCTGAAGGA
TGCCCAGAAGGTACCCCATTGTATGGGATCTGATCTGGGGCCTCGGTGCACATGCTTTACATGTGTTTAG
TCGAGGTTAAAAAAACGTCTAGGCCCCCCGAACCACGGGGACGTGGTTTTCCTTTGAAAAACACGATGAT
AAGCTTGCCACAACCCGGGATAATTCCTGCAGCCAATATGGGATCGGCCATTGAACAAGATGGATTGCAC
GCAGGTTCTCCGGCCGCTTGGGTGGAGAGGCTATTCGGCTATGACTGGGCACAACAGACAATCGGCTGCT
CTGATGCCGCCGTGTTCCGGCTGTCAGCGCAGGGGCGCCCGGTTCTTTTTGTCAAGACCGACCTGTCCGG
TGCCCTGAATGAACTGCAGGACGAGGCAGCGCGGCTATCGTGGCTGGCCACGACGGGCGTTCCTTGCGCA
GCTGTGCTCGACGTTGTCACTGAAGCGGGAAGGGACTGGCTGCTATTGGGCGAAGTGCCGGGGCAGGATC
TCCTGTCATCTCACCTTGCTCCTGCCGAGAAAGTATCCATCATGGCTGATGCAATGCGGCGGCTGCATAC
GCTTGATCCGGCTACCTGCCCATTCGACCACCAAGCGAAACATCGCATCGAGCGAGCACGTACTCGGATG
GAAGCCGGTCTTGTCGATCAGGATGATCTGGACGAAGAGCATCAGGGGCTCGCGCCAGCCGAACTGTTCG
CCAGGCTCAAGGCGCGCATGCCCGACGGCGATGATCTCGTCGTGACCCATGGCGATGCCTGCTTGCCGAA
TATCATGGTGGAAAATGGCCGCTTTTCTGGATTCATCGACTGTGGCCGGCTGGGTGTGGCGGACCGCTAT
CAGGACATAGCGTTGGCTACCCGTGATATTGCTGAAGAGCTTGGCGGCGAATGGGCTGACCGCTTCCTCG
TGCTTTACGGTATCGCCGCTCCCGATTCGCAGCGCATCGCCTTCTATCGCCTTCTTGACGAGTTCTTCTG
AGGGGATCAATTCTCTAGATAACTGATCATAATCAGCCATACCACATTTGTAGAGGTTTTACTTGCTTTA
AAAAACCTCCCACACCTCCCCCTGAACCTGAAACATAAAATGAATGCAATTGTTGTTGTTAACTTGTTTA
TTGCAGCTTATAATGGTTACAAATAAAGCAATAGCATCACAAATTTCACAAATAAAGCATTTTTTTCACT
GCATTCTAGTTGTGGTTTGTCCAAACTCATCAATGTATCTTAACGCGTCGAGTGCATTCTAGTTGTGGTT
TGTCCAAACTCATCAATGTATCTTATCATGTCTGTATACCGTCGACCTCTAGCTAGAGCTTGGCGTAATC
ATGGTCATAGCTGTTTCCTGTGTGAAATTGTTATCCGCTCACAATTCCACACAACATACGAGCCGGAAGC
ATAAAGTGTAAAGCCTGGGGTGCCTAATGAGTGAGCTAACTCACATTAATTGCGTTGCGCTCACTGCCCG
CTTTCCAGTCGGGAAACCTGTCGTGCCAGCTGCATTAATGAATCGGCCAACGCGCGGGGAGAGGCGGTTT
GCGTATTGGGCGCTCTTCCGCTTCCTCGCTCACTGACTCGCTGCGCTCGGTCGTTCGGCTGCGGCGAGCG
GTATCAGCTCACTCAAAGGCGGTAATACGGTTATCCACAGAATCAGGGGATAACGCAGGAAAGAACATGT
GAGCAAAAGGCCAGCAAAAGGCCAGGAACCGTAAAAAGGCCGCGTTGCTGGCGTTTTTCCATAGGCTCCG
CCCCCCTGACGAGCATCACAAAAATCGACGCTCAAGTCAGAGGTGGCGAAACCCGACAGGACTATAAAGA
TACCAGGCGTTTCCCCCTGGAAGCTCCCTCGTGCGCTCTCCTGTTCCGACCCTGCCGCTTACCGGATACC
TGTCCGCCTTTCTCCCTTCGGGAAGCGTGGCGCTTTCTCATAGCTCACGCTGTAGGTATCTCAGTTCGGT
GTAGGTCGTTCGCTCCAAGCTGGGCTGTGTGCACGAACCCCCCGTTCAGCCCGACCGCTGCGCCTTATCC
GGTAACTATCGTCTTGAGTCCAACCCGGTAAGACACGACTTATCGCCACTGGCAGCAGCCACTGGTAACA
GGATTAGCAGAGCGAGGTATGTAGGCGGTGCTACAGAGTTCTTGAAGTGGTGGCCTAACTACGGCTACAC
TAGAAGAACAGTATTTGGTATCTGCGCTCTGCTGAAGCCAGTTACCTTCGGAAAAAGAGTTGGTAGCTCT
TGATCCGGCAAACAAACCACCGCTGGTAGCGGTGGTTTTTTTGTTTGCAAGCAGCAGATTACGCGCAGAA
AAAAAGGATCTCAAGAAGATCCTTTGATCTTTTCTACGGGGTCTGACGCTCAGTGGAACGAAAACTCACG
TTAAGGGATTTTGGTCATGAGATTATCAAAAAGGATCTTCACCTAGATCCTTTTAAATTAAAAATGAAGT
TTTAAATCAATCTAAAGTATATATGAGTAAACTTGGTCTGACAGTTACCAATGCTTAATCAGTGAGGCAC
CTATCTCAGCGATCTGTCTATTTCGTTCATCCATAGTTGCCTGACTCCCCGTCGTGTAGATAACTACGAT
ACGGGAGGGCTTACCATCTGGCCCCAGTGCTGCAATGATACCGCGAGACCCACGCTCACCGGCTCCAGAT
TTATCAGCAATAAACCAGCCAGCCGGAAGGGCCGAGCGCAGAAGTGGTCCTGCAACTTTATCCGCCTCCA
TCCAGTCTATTAATTGTTGCCGGGAAGCTAGAGTAAGTAGTTCGCCAGTTAATAGTTTGCGCAACGTTGT
TGCCATTGCTACAGGCATCGTGGTGTCACGCTCGTCGTTTGGTATGGCTTCATTCAGCTCCGGTTCCCAA
CGATCAAGGCGAGTTACATGATCCCCCATGTTGTGCAAAAAAGCGGTTAGCTCCTTCGGTCCTCCGATCG
TTGTCAGAAGTAAGTTGGCCGCAGTGTTATCACTCATGGTTATGGCAGCACTGCATAATTCTCTTACTGT
CATGCCATCCGTAAGATGCTTTTCTGTGACTGGTGAGTACTCAACCAAGTCATTCTGAGAATAGTGTATG
CGGCGACCGAGTTGCTCTTGCCCGGCGTCAATACGGGATAATACCGCGCCACATAGCAGAACTTTAAAAG
TGCTCATCATTGGAAAACGTTCTTCGGGGCGAAAACTCTCAAGGATCTTACCGCTGTTGAGATCCAGTTC
GATGTAACCCACTCGTGCACCCAACTGATCTTCAGCATCTTTTACTTTCACCAGCGTTTCTGGGTGAGCA
AAAACAGGAAGGCAAAATGCCGCAAAAAAGGGAATAAGGGCGACACGGAAATGTTGAATACTCATACTCT
TCCTTTTTCAATATTATTGAAGCATTTATCAGGGTTATTGTCTCATGAGCGGATACATATTTGAATGTAT
TTAGAAAAATAAACAAATAGGGGTTCCGCGCACATTTCCCCGAAAAGTGCCACCTGACGTC
Features (pLannotate 1.2.2; 22 found; start..end, strand, type, name):
     28..80      -  misc_feature   bom (fragment): basis of mobility region from pBR322
    235..614     +  enhancer       CMV enhancer: human cytomegalovirus immediate early enhancer
    615..818     +  promoter       CMV promoter: human cytomegalovirus (CMV) immediate early promoter
    814..847     +  LTR            5' LTR (truncated) (fragment): truncated 5' long terminal repeat (LTR) from HIV-1
    863..881     +  promoter       T7 promoter: promoter for bacteriophage T7 RNA polymerase
    924..1556    +  CDS            RPL13 (sequence withheld): RL13_HUMAN - Also known as BBC1. Experimental evidence at protein level: Swiss-Prot protein existence level 1. Component of the ribosome, a large ribonucleoprotein complex responsible for the synthesis of proteins in the cell (PubMed:31630789, PubMed:23636399). The small ribosomal subunit (SSU) binds messenger RNAs (mRNAs) and translates the encoded message by selecting cognate aminoacyl-transfer RNA (tRNA) molecules (Probable). The large subunit (LSU) contains the ribosomal catalytic site termed the peptidyl transferase center (PTC), which catalyzes the formation of peptide bonds, thereby pol
   1563..2279    +  CDS            mECFP: mECFP is a basic (constitutively fluorescent) cyan fluorescent protein published in 2006, derived from Aequorea victoria.
   2280..2319    +  misc_feature   MCS (fragment): multiple cloning site
   2337..2882    +  CDS            SNAP-tag®: human O6-alkylguanine-DNA-alkyltransferase variant that forms covalent bonds with benzylguanine derivatives fast-reacting variant, optimized for mammalian expression
   2993..3222    +  intron         chimeric intron: chimera between introns from adenovirus and immunoglobulin heavy chain genes
   3406..3868    +  misc_feature   IRES: internal ribosome entry site (IRES) of the encephalomyocarditis virus (EMCV)
   3904..4707    +  CDS            NeoR/KanR: aminoglycoside phosphotransferase from Tn5; aph(3')-II (or nptII); confers resistance to neomycin, kanamycin, and G418 (Geneticin®)
   4730..4814    +  CDS            large T antigen (fragment): large T antigen from SV40 (simian virus 40)
   4837..4958    +  polyA_signal   SV40 poly(A) signal: SV40 polyadenylation signal
   4969..5020    +  polyA_signal   SV40 poly(A) signal (fragment): SV40 polyadenylation signal
   5084..5100    -  protein_bind   lac operator: The lac repressor binds to the lac operator to inhibit transcription in E. coli. This inhibition can be relieved by adding lactose or isopropyl-β-D-thiogalactopyranoside (IPTG). lac repressor encoded by lacI
   5108..5138    -  promoter       lac promoter: promoter for the E. coli lac operon
   5153..5174    -  protein_bind   CAP binding site: CAP binding activates transcription in the presence of cAMP. E. coli catabolite activator protein
   5187..5279    -  CDS            lacI (fragment): lac repressor; lacI; The lac repressor binds to the lac operator to inhibit transcription in E. coli. This inhibition can be relieved by adding lactose or isopropyl-β-D-thiogalactopyranoside (IPTG).
   5462..6050    -  rep_origin     ori: high-copy-number ColE1/pMB1/pBR322/pUC origin of replication
   6221..7081    -  CDS            AmpR: β-lactamase; bla; confers resistance to ampicillin, carbenicillin, and related antibiotics
   7082..7186    -  promoter       AmpR promoter: bla
