[The description below was written by a language model from this plasmid's Addgene catalogue record and pLannotate feature annotations shown in this document.]
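Description:
RPL13-ECFP-SNAP is a 7.2 kb mammalian expression plasmid built on the pECFP-SNAP backbone. It carries the human ribosomal protein L13 (RPL13) coding sequence fused at its C terminus to two tags in series. It is propagated in E. coli through a high-copy ColE1/pUC-type origin with ampicillin selection from the β-lactamase gene. Small fragments of lac regulatory sequence, a bom site and a short HIV-1 LTR-like match also appear in the annotation, and these look like backbone remnants rather than functional parts.

Expression is driven by the human cytomegalovirus immediate-early enhancer and promoter. A T7 promoter sits just upstream of the open reading frame. The 633 bp RPL13 insert, added by ligation-independent cloning, is followed directly by a cyan fluorescent protein (annotated as mECFP), then a short remnant of a multiple cloning site, and then the SNAP-tag. The SNAP-tag is an engineered O6-alkylguanine-DNA alkyltransferase that reacts covalently with benzylguanine derivatives. The fusion can therefore be imaged by its cyan fluorescence and can also be coupled to benzylguanine-bearing dyes or ligands.

Downstream of the fusion lie a chimeric intron, an EMCV IRES and the Tn5 neomycin phosphotransferase gene, ending in SV40 polyadenylation signals. This layout suggests a bicistronic transcript in which G418 resistance is translated from the same CMV-driven message as the tagged protein, so drug selection is linked to expression of the fusion.

The record gives the purpose only as expressing RPL13 with C-terminal ECFP and SNAP tags. The associated study concerns recruiting a splicing factor to the nuclear lamina to inactivate it, but the specific role of this RPL13 construct in that work is not described.
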