Addgene plasmid #187967: RPL13-ECFP-SNAP
Purpose: expresses RPL13 with C-terminal tags ECFP and SNAP
Depositing lab: Markus Wahl. Publication: Recruitment of a splicing factor to the nuclear lamina for its inactivation. Vester K, Preussner M, Holton N, Feng S, Schultz C, Heyd F, Wahl MC. Commun Biol. 2022 Jul 22;5(1):736. doi: 10.1038/s42003-022-03689-y. PubMed 35869234.
Backbone
  Vector backbone: pECFP-SNAP
  Backbone manufacturer: Labor Prof. Carsten Schultz, EMBL Heidelberg
  Backbone size w/o insert (bp): 6601
  Total vector size (bp): 7217
  Vector type: Mammalian Expression
  Selectable markers: Neomycin (select with G418)
Growth in bacteria
  Bacterial resistance: Ampicillin, 100 μg/mL
  Growth temperature: 37°C
  Growth strain: Pir1
  Copy number: High Copy
Gene/Insert
  Gene/Insert name: RPL13 (alt name: L13)
  Species: H. sapiens (human)
  Insert size (bp): 633
  GenBank ID: NM_000977
  Entrez Gene: RPL13 (a.k.a. BBC1, D16S444E, D16S44E, L13)
  Promoter: CMV
  Tag / fusion protein: ECFP-SNAP (C terminal on insert)
  Cloning method: Ligation Independent Cloning
  Sequencing primers: 5′ CMV-for (Microsynth); 3′ EGFP-N-rev (Microsynth)
Terms and licenses: Academic/Nonprofit Terms; Industry Terms: Not Available to Industry
How to cite: RPL13-ECFP-SNAP was a gift from Markus Wahl (Addgene plasmid # 187967 ; http://n2t.net/addgene:187967 ; RRID:Addgene_187967)
